>Addgene plasmid #167322 | Gfp-rt-vasa | addgene full sequence | sequence record 334445 | Addgene NGS Result
TAATACGACTCACTATAGGGCGAATTGGGCCCGACGTCCACAACCATGGTGAGCAAGCAGATCCTGAAGA
ACACCGGCCTGCAGGAGATCATGAGCTTCAAGGTGAACCTGGAGGGCGTGGTGAACAACCACGTGTTCAC
CATGGAGGGCTGCGGCAAGGGCAACATCCTGTTCGGCAACCAGCTGGTGCAGATCCGCGTGACCAAGGGC
GCCCCCCTGCCCTTCGCCTTCGACATCCTGAGCCCCGCCTTCCAGTACGGCAACCGCACCTTCACCAAGT
ACCCCGAGGACATCAGCGACTTCTTCATCCAGAGCTTCCCCGCCGGCTTCGTGTACGAGCGCACCCTGCG
CTACGAGGACGGCGGCCTGGTGGAGATCCGCAGCGACATCAACCTGATCGAGGAGATGTTCGTGTACCGC
GTGGAGTACAAGGGCCGCAACTTCCCCAACGACGGCCCCGTGATGAAGAAGACCATCACCGGCCTGCAGC
CCAGCTTCGAGGTGGTGTACATGAACGACGGCGTGCTGGTGGGCCAGGTGATCCTGGTGTACCGCCTGAA
CAGCGGCAAGTTCTACAGCTGCCACATGCGCACCCTGATGAAGAGCAAGGGCGTGGTGAAGGACTTCCCC
GAGTACCACTTCATCCAGCACCGCCTGGAGAAGACCTACGTGGAGGACGGCGGCTTCGTGGAGCAGCACG
AGACCGCCATCGCCCAGCTGACCAGCCTGGGCAAGCCCCTGGGCAGCCTGCACGAGTGGGTGTAATAGCC
GCGGGAATTCGATTTGGGAGTGATGATGCACATCTACATATTCTTTTAGTTTTTGTTTTCAAGTCATGTT
TTGGTTCGATTTAACTTTTTCTTTTAGTGTTATTTTGTTTAAAGAAAATAGTTTTGCACTGCTTGATATT
TCTGGAAATGTGCGTGTGGTCCTGGATATGGGAAAACCCATTAATGTCAACCACTGGTTAAAATCTGTGT
GCTTGAGGTGAAACTTCACAAATGAATGTTCTAGCTATTATTAGTGCTACTGGTTCTTGTGGTTTGAATT
GCGACGCATCACTTGAACTTATTATTTTCCTTTTTCACCCAAATGTTTTACCTCGTTGAAAATGTGCCAT
TTACACCCTAGTGTGTTTTGAACTGAACTATTGAGTAACGCGTGTCTGTCCCCAAATAATACCTGTAAAG
CGTTGTATTTCTGTAAGGATTCTGCGTTTAGACCTAACTGTGGTTCTGTTAACCAGTCTGAGTTGACCCA
CGTTTTGGATCGCTTGTTGTAACGAATGTACAAGAGTGCTTATGTTGTATAAAATATTCATGGCATTTTG
TGCCAGGCAAAATTAGTCAATACATTTGATTTACATGATTAATTCATGCAGACATTTGAAATATGGATGA
AGTCCCAAATCACTAGTGAATTCGCGGCCGCCTGCAGGTCGACCATATGGGAGAGCTCCCAACGCGTTGG
ATGCATAGCTTGAGTATTCTATAGTGTCACCTAAATAGCTTGGCGTAATCATGGTCATAGCTGTTTCCTG
TGTGAAATTGTTATCCGCTCACAATTCCACACAACATACGAGCCGGAAGCATAAAGTGTAAAGCCTGGGG
TGCCTAATGAGTGAGCTAACTCACATTAATTGCGTTGCGCTCACTGCCCGCTTTCCAGTCGGGAAACCTG
TCGTGCCAGCTGCATTAATGAATCGGCCAACGCGCGGGGAGAGGCGGTTTGCGTATTGGGCGCTCTTCCG
CTTCCTCGCTCACTGACTCGCTGCGCTCGGTCGTTCGGCTGCGGCGAGCGGTATCAGCTCACTCAAAGGC
GGTAATACGGTTATCCACAGAATCAGGGGATAACGCAGGAAAGAACATGTGAGCAAAAGGCCAGCAAAAG
GCCAGGAACCGTAAAAAGGCCGCGTTGCTGGCGTTTTTCCATAGGCTCCGCCCCCCTGACGAGCATCACA
AAAATCGACGCTCAAGTCAGAGGTGGCGAAACCCGACAGGACTATAAAGATACCAGGCGTTTCCCCCTGG
AAGCTCCCTCGTGCGCTCTCCTGTTCCGACCCTGCCGCTTACCGGATACCTGTCCGCCTTTCTCCCTTCG
GGAAGCGTGGCGCTTTCTCATAGCTCACGCTGTAGGTATCTCAGTTCGGTGTAGGTCGTTCGCTCCAAGC
TGGGCTGTGTGCACGAACCCCCCGTTCAGCCCGACCGCTGCGCCTTATCCGGTAACTATCGTCTTGAGTC
CAACCCGGTAAGACACGACTTATCGCCACTGGCAGCAGCCACTGGTAACAGGATTAGCAGAGCGAGGTAT
GTAGGCGGTGCTACAGAGTTCTTGAAGTGGTGGCCTAACTACGGCTACACTAGAAGAACAGTATTTGGTA
TCTGCGCTCTGCTGAAGCCAGTTACCTTCGGAAAAAGAGTTGGTAGCTCTTGATCCGGCAAACAAACCAC
CGCTGGTAGCGGTGGTTTTTTTGTTTGCAAGCAGCAGATTACGCGCAGAAAAAAAGGATCTCAAGAAGAT
CCTTTGATCTTTTCTACGGGGTCTGACGCTCAGTGGAACGAAAACTCACGTTAAGGGATTTTGGTCATGA
GATTATCAAAAAGGATCTTCACCTAGATCCTTTTAAATTAAAAATGAAGTTTTAAATCAATCTAAAGTAT
ATATGAGTAAACTTGGTCTGACAGTTACCAATGCTTAATCAGTGAGGCACCTATCTCAGCGATCTGTCTA
TTTCGTTCATCCATAGTTGCCTGACTCCCCGTCGTGTAGATAACTACGATACGGGAGGGCTTACCATCTG
GCCCCAGTGCTGCAATGATACCGCGAGACCCACGCTCACCGGCTCCAGATTTATCAGCAATAAACCAGCC
AGCCGGAAGGGCCGAGCGCAGAAGTGGTCCTGCAACTTTATCCGCCTCCATCCAGTCTATTAATTGTTGC
CGGGAAGCTAGAGTAAGTAGTTCGCCAGTTAATAGTTTGCGCAACGTTGTTGCCATTGCTACAGGCATCG
TGGTGTCACGCTCGTCGTTTGGTATGGCTTCATTCAGCTCCGGTTCCCAACGATCAAGGCGAGTTACATG
ATCCCCCATGTTGTGCAAAAAAGCGGTTAGCTCCTTCGGTCCTCCGATCGTTGTCAGAAGTAAGTTGGCC
GCAGTGTTATCACTCATGGTTATGGCAGCACTGCATAATTCTCTTACTGTCATGCCATCCGTAAGATGCT
TTTCTGTGACTGGTGAGTACTCAACCAAGTCATTCTGAGAATAGTGTATGCGGCGACCGAGTTGCTCTTG
CCCGGCGTCAATACGGGATAATACCGCGCCACATAGCAGAACTTTAAAAGTGCTCATCATTGGAAAACGT
TCTTCGGGGCGAAAACTCTCAAGGATCTTACCGCTGTTGAGATCCAGTTCGATGTAACCCACTCGTGCAC
CCAACTGATCTTCAGCATCTTTTACTTTCACCAGCGTTTCTGGGTGAGCAAAAACAGGAAGGCAAAATGC
CGCAAAAAAGGGAATAAGGGCGACACGGAAATGTTGAATACTCATACTCTTCCTTTTTCAATATTATTGA
AGCATTTATCAGGGTTATTGTCTCATGAGCGGATACATATTTGAATGTATTTAGAAAAATAAACAAATAG
GGGTTCCGCGCACATTTCCCCGAAAAGTGCCACCTGATGCGGTGTGAAATACCGCACAGATGCGTAAGGA
GAAAATACCGCATCAGGAAATTGTAAGCGTTAATATTTTGTTAAAATTCGCGTTAAATTTTTGTTAAATC
AGCTCATTTTTTAACCAATAGGCCGAAATCGGCAAAATCCCTTATAAATCAAAAGAATAGACCGAGATAG
GGT
[37 nt withheld, positions 3854-3890]
AAAGAACGTGGACTCCAACGTCAAAGG
[49 nt withheld, positions 3918-3966]
T
[91 nt withheld, positions 3968-4058]
G
[124 nt withheld, positions 4060-4183]
CCATTCGCCATTCAGGCTGCGCAACTGTTGGGAAGGGCGATCGGTGCGGGCCTCTTCGCTATTACGCCAG
CTGGCGAAAGGGGGATGTGCTGCAAGGCGATTAAGTTGGGTAACGCCAGGGTTTTCCCAGTCACGACGTT
GTAAAACGACGGCCAGTGAATTG
Features (pLannotate 1.2.2; 14 found; start..end, strand, type, name):
      1..19      +  promoter       T7 promoter: promoter for bacteriophage T7 RNA polymerase
     46..765     +  CDS            hrGFP: humanized Renilla green fluorescent protein mammalian codon-optimized
   1414..1476    -  CDS            VESPI_VESMG (fragment): Experimental evidence at protein level: Swiss-Prot protein existence level 1. Shows contractile activity on isolated ileum smooth muscle. From Vespa magnifica (Hornet).
   1488..1506    -  promoter       SP6 promoter: promoter for bacteriophage SP6 RNA polymerase
   1548..1564    -  protein_bind   lac operator: The lac repressor binds to the lac operator to inhibit transcription in E. coli. This inhibition can be relieved by adding lactose or isopropyl-β-D-thiogalactopyranoside (IPTG). lac repressor encoded by lacI
   1572..1602    -  promoter       lac promoter: promoter for the E. coli lac operon
   1617..1638    -  protein_bind   CAP binding site: CAP binding activates transcription in the presence of cAMP. E. coli catabolite activator protein
   1651..1743    -  CDS            lacI (fragment): lac repressor; lacI; The lac repressor binds to the lac operator to inhibit transcription in E. coli. This inhibition can be relieved by adding lactose or isopropyl-β-D-thiogalactopyranoside (IPTG).
   1926..2514    -  rep_origin     ori: high-copy-number ColE1/pMB1/pBR322/pUC origin of replication
   2685..3545    -  CDS            AmpR: β-lactamase; bla; confers resistance to ampicillin, carbenicillin, and related antibiotics
   3546..3650    -  promoter       AmpR promoter: bla
   3677..3727    +  misc_feature   bom (fragment): basis of mobility region from pBR322
   3755..4183    -  rep_origin     f1 ori (sequence partly withheld): f1 bacteriophage origin of replication; arrow indicates direction of (+) strand synthesis
   4187..4344    -  CDS            lacZα (fragment): LacZα fragment of β-galactosidase; lacZ fragment
