[The description below was written by a language model from this plasmid's Addgene catalogue record and pLannotate feature annotations shown in this document.]
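Description:
Gfp-rt-vasa is a small bacterial cloning plasmid (about 4.3 kb) built on the Promega pGEM-T Easy backbone and intended as a template for in vitro transcription rather than for protein expression in a host cell. It is maintained in E. coli at high copy through a ColE1/pUC-type origin and selected with ampicillin via the β-lactamase gene. The backbone also carries an f1 phage origin and remnants of the lac promoter/operator and lacZα region that normally flank the pGEM cloning site.

The payload sits between the opposing T7 and SP6 phage promoters of the backbone. Immediately downstream of the T7 promoter, and in the same orientation, lies the coding sequence for hrGFP, a humanized, codon-optimized Renilla green fluorescent protein. According to the catalogue entry, this is followed by the 3′ untranslated region of the rainbow trout vasa gene (ddx4). The automated feature table does not annotate that UTR, but there is an unannotated stretch of roughly 650 nt between the end of hrGFP and the SP6 promoter where it would be expected to lie. A short hit to a hornet peptide within that interval is most likely a spurious annotation match.

Given this orientation, transcription from the T7 promoter would yield a sense chimeric RNA encoding GFP fused to the vasa 3′UTR. The associated publication title indicates such RNA was used to label primordial germ cells with GFP in salmonid fish without making transgenic lines, in support of germ cell transplantation. The record does not state how the UTR restricts the signal to germ cells.
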