Addgene plasmid #167322: Gfp-rt-vasa
Purpose: Plasmid for synthesis of GFP chimeric RNA that contained vasa-3'UTRs of rainbow trout by in vitro transcription.
Depositing lab: Goro Yoshizaki. Depositing organization: Tokyo University of Marine Science and Technology. Publication: Green fluorescent protein labeling of primordial germ cells using a nontransgenic method and its application for germ cell transplantation in salmonidae. Yoshizaki G, Tago Y, Takeuchi Y, Sawatari E, Kobayashi T, Takeuchi T. Biol Reprod. 2005 Jul;73(1):88-93. doi: 10.1095/biolreprod.104.034249. Epub 2005 Mar 2. PubMed 15744027.
Backbone
  Vector backbone: pGEM Teasy vector
  Backbone manufacturer: Promega
  Backbone size w/o insert (bp): 3015
  Vector type: Bacterial Expression
Growth in bacteria
  Bacterial resistance: Ampicillin, 100 μg/mL
  Growth temperature: 37°C
  Growth strain: DH5alpha
  Copy number: High Copy
Gene/Insert
  Gene/Insert name: rt vasa 3'UTRs
  Species: rainbow trout
  GenBank ID: AB032566
  Entrez Gene: ddx4 (a.k.a. vas)
  Cloning method: Ligation Independent Cloning
  Sequencing primers: 5′ Unknown
Terms and licenses: Academic/Nonprofit Terms; Industry Terms: Not Available to Industry
Depositor comments: hrGfp
How to cite: Gfp-rt-vasa was a gift from Goro Yoshizaki (Addgene plasmid # 167322 ; http://n2t.net/addgene:167322 ; RRID:Addgene_167322)
